Addgene plasmid #139755: TBXTA-c006
Purpose: For protein expression/crystallography (PDB:6F59)
Depositing lab: Opher Gileadi. Depositing organization: University of Oxford.
Backbone
  Vector backbone: pET28a
  Backbone manufacturer: Merck
  Backbone size w/o insert (bp): 5369
  Vector type: Bacterial Expression
Growth in bacteria
  Bacterial resistance: Kanamycin, 50 μg/mL
  Growth temperature: 37°C
  Growth strain: DH5alpha
  Copy number: High Copy
Gene/Insert
  Gene/Insert name: TBXT, DNA-binding domain, G177D (alt name: Brachyury)
  Species: H. sapiens (human)
  Insert size (bp): 590
  Mutation: G177D; contains only amino acids E41-S224
  Entrez Gene: TBXT (a.k.a. SAVA, T, TFT)
  Promoter: T7
  Tag / fusion protein: His6 (C terminal on backbone)
  Cloning method: Restriction Enzyme; 5′ cloning site NcoI (not destroyed); 3′ cloning site BamHI (not destroyed)
  Sequencing primers: 5′ T7F; 3′ T7R
Terms and licenses: Academic/Nonprofit Terms; Industry Terms: Not Available to Industry
Depositor comments: E41-S224 : Codon-optimized for E. coli expression
How to cite: TBXTA-c006 was a gift from Opher Gileadi (Addgene plasmid # 139755 ; http://n2t.net/addgene:139755 ; RRID:Addgene_139755)
