[The description below was written by a language model from this plasmid's Addgene catalogue record and pLannotate feature annotations shown in this document.]
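Description:
TBXTA-c006 is a bacterial expression plasmid built on the pET28a backbone for producing the DNA-binding (T-box) domain of human TBXT, also known as Brachyury, in E. coli. The insert covers only residues E41 to S224, carries the G177D substitution, and was codon-optimized for E. coli. It was cloned between the NcoI and BamHI sites, both of which are retained, so that the open reading frame reads through into a backbone-encoded C-terminal His6 tag for metal-affinity purification.

Expression follows the standard pET arrangement. A T7 promoter is followed by a lac operator and the phage T7 gene 10 ribosome binding site, and a T7 terminator lies downstream of the coding region. The plasmid also carries lacI with its own promoter, so transcription is repressed until it is induced with IPTG in a host that supplies T7 RNA polymerase. Selection is by kanamycin through the aph(3')-Ia gene. Replication relies on a ColE1/pBR322-type origin accompanied by the bom region and rop; the catalogue lists the plasmid as high copy, although rop normally restrains copy number. An f1 origin is also present.

The automated annotation of the 5,851 nt sequence additionally flags short fragments labelled as a T7 gene 10-derived tag, an AmpR promoter, tetracycline resistance sequence and a predicted E. coli protein. These look like partial matches to backbone sequence rather than functional elements. According to the record, the construct is meant for recombinant protein expression and crystallography, and it is linked to a deposited crystal structure of the domain.
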