Features (pLannotate 1.2.2; 19 found; start..end, strand, type, name):
      1..19      +  promoter       T7 promoter: promoter for bacteriophage T7 RNA polymerase
     20..44      +  protein_bind   lac operator: The lac repressor binds to the lac operator to inhibit transcription in E. coli. This inhibition can be relieved by adding lactose or isopropyl-β-D-thiogalactopyranoside (IPTG). lac repressor encoded by lacI
     59..81      +  RBS            RBS: efficient ribosome binding site from bacteriophage T7 gene 10 (Olins and Rangwala, 1989)
     94..645     +  CDS            TBXT (fragment): TBXT_HUMAN - Also known as T. Experimental evidence at protein level: Swiss-Prot protein existence level 1. Involved in the transcriptional regulation of genes required for mesoderm formation and differentiation. Binds to a palindromic site (called T site) and activates gene transcription when bound to such a site. From Homo sapiens (Human).
    716..733     +  CDS            9xHis (fragment): 9xHis affinity tag
    743..792     +  CDS            SET1 (fragment): solubility-enhancement tag derived from T7 phage gene 10B
    800..847     +  terminator     T7 terminator: transcription terminator for bacteriophage T7 RNA polymerase
    884..1312    +  rep_origin     f1 ori (sequence partly withheld): f1 bacteriophage origin of replication; arrow indicates direction of (+) strand synthesis
   1365..1422    +  promoter       AmpR promoter (fragment): bla
   1431..2246    -  CDS            KanR: aminoglycoside phosphotransferase; aph(3')-Ia; confers resistance to kanamycin in bacteria or G418 (Geneticin®) in eukaryotes
   2368..2956    +  rep_origin     ori: high-copy-number ColE1/pMB1/pBR322/pUC origin of replication
   3142..3281    -  misc_feature   bom: basis of mobility region from pBR322
   3383..3574    -  CDS            rop: Rop protein, which maintains plasmids at low copy number; rop
   3591..3971    +  CDS            YPB1_ECOLX: Protein predicted: Swiss-Prot protein existence level 4. From Escherichia coli.
   4043..4334    -  CDS            TcR (fragment): tetracycline efflux protein; tet; confers resistance to tetracycline
   4349..4370    -  protein_bind   CAP binding site: CAP binding activates transcription in the presence of cAMP. E. coli catabolite activator protein
   4383..5465    -  CDS            lacI: lac repressor; lacI; The lac repressor binds to the lac operator to inhibit transcription in E. coli. This inhibition can be relieved by adding lactose or isopropyl-β-D-thiogalactopyranoside (IPTG).
   5466..5543    -  promoter       lacI promoter: lacI
   5551..5830    -  CDS            TcR (fragment): tetracycline efflux protein; tet; confers resistance to tetracycline
>Addgene plasmid #139755 | TBXTA-c006 | addgene full sequence | sequence record 296509 | Addgene NGS Result
TAATACGACTCACTATAGGGGAATTGTGAGCGGATAACAATTCCCCTCTAGAAATAATTTTGTTTAACTT
TAAGAAGGAGATATACCATGGGCGAACTGCGTGTGGGTCTGGAAGAAAGCGAACTGTGGCTGCGCTTTAA
AGAGCTGACCAACGAAATGATCGTGACCAAAAACGGCCGCCGCATGTTTCCTGTGCTGAAAGTTAACGTG
AGCGGCCTGGACCCGAACGCCATGTACAGCTTCCTGCTGGATTTCGTTGCCGCAGATAACCACCGCTGGA
AGTATGTGAACGGCGAATGGGTGCCGGGTGGCAAACCGGAACCGCAGGCACCTAGCTGCGTGTATATCCA
CCCGGATAGCCCTAACTTCGGTGCCCATTGGATGAAAGCCCCGGTGAGCTTCAGCAAGGTGAAGCTGACC
AACAAACTGAACGGCGGCGGCCAAATCATGCTGAACAGCTTACATAAATATGAACCTCGCATCCACATTG
TGCGTGTGGGCGACCCGCAACGTATGATCACCAGCCATTGCTTCCCGGAGACACAGTTCATTGCCGTTAC
CGCCTACCAGAACGAGGAAATTACCGCACTGAAAATTAAATACAACCCTTTTGCAAAAGCCTTCTTAGAT
GCCAAAGAGCGCAGCCACCACCACCATCATCACTAATGAGGATCCGAATTCGAGCTCCGTCGACAAGCTT
GCGGCCGCACTCGAGCACCACCACCACCACCACTGAGATCCGGCTGCTAACAAAGCCCGAAAGGAAGCTG
AGTTGGCTGCTGCCACCGCTGAGCAATAACTAGCATAACCCCTTGGGGCCTCTAAACGGGTCTTGAGGGG
TTTTTTGCTGAAAGGAGGAACTATATCCGGATTGGCGAATGGG
[124 nt withheld, positions 884-1007]
C
[91 nt withheld, positions 1009-1099]
A
[49 nt withheld, positions 1101-1149]
CCTTTGACGTTGGAGTCCACGTTCTTT
[37 nt withheld, positions 1177-1213]
ACCCTATCTCGGTCTATTCTTTTGATTTATAAGGGATTTTGCCGATTTCGGCCTATTGGTTAAAAAATGA
GCTGATTTAACAAAAATTTAACGCGAATTTTAACAAAATATTAACGCTTACAATTTAGGTGGCACTTTTC
GGGGAAATGTGCGCGGAACCCCTATTTGTTTATTTTTCTAAATACATTCAAATATGTATCCGCTCATGAA
TTAATTCTTAGAAAAACTCATCGAGCATCAAATGAAACTGCAATTTATTCATATCAGGATTATCAATACC
ATATTTTTGAAAAAGCCGTTTCTGTAATGAAGGAGAAAACTCACCGAGGCAGTTCCATAGGATGGCAAGA
TCCTGGTATCGGTCTGCGATTCCGACTCGTCCAACATCAATACAACCTATTAATTTCCCCTCGTCAAAAA
TAAGGTTATCAAGTGAGAAATCACCATGAGTGACGACTGAATCCGGTGAGAATGGCAAAAGTTTATGCAT
TTCTTTCCAGACTTGTTCAACAGGCCAGCCATTACGCTCGTCATCAAAATCACTCGCATCAACCAAACCG
TTATTCATTCGTGATTGCGCCTGAGCGAGACGAAATACGCGATCGCTGTTAAAAGGACAATTACAAACAG
GAATCGAATGCAACCGGCGCAGGAACACTGCCAGCGCATCAACAATATTTTCACCTGAATCAGGATATTC
TTCTAATACCTGGAATGCTGTTTTCCCGGGGATCGCAGTGGTGAGTAACCATGCATCATCAGGAGTACGG
ATAAAATGCTTGATGGTCGGAAGAGGCATAAATTCCGTCAGCCAGTTTAGTCTGACCATCTCATCTGTAA
CATCATTGGCAACGCTACCTTTGCCATGTTTCAGAAACAACTCTGGCGCATCGGGCTTCCCATACAATCG
ATAGATTGTCGCACCTGATTGCCCGACATTATCGCGAGCCCATTTATACCCATATAAATCAGCATCCATG
TTGGAATTTAATCGCGGCCTAGAGCAAGACGTTTCCCGTTGAATATGGCTCATAACACCCCTTGTATTAC
TGTTTATGTAAGCAGACAGTTTTATTGTTCATGACCAAAATCCCTTAACGTGAGTTTTCGTTCCACTGAG
CGTCAGACCCCGTAGAAAAGATCAAAGGATCTTCTTGAGATCCTTTTTTTCTGCGCGTAATCTGCTGCTT
GCAAACAAAAAAACCACCGCTACCAGCGGTGGTTTGTTTGCCGGATCAAGAGCTACCAACTCTTTTTCCG
AAGGTAACTGGCTTCAGCAGAGCGCAGATACCAAATACTGTCCTTCTAGTGTAGCCGTAGTTAGGCCACC
ACTTCAAGAACTCTGTAGCACCGCCTACATACCTCGCTCTGCTAATCCTGTTACCAGTGGCTGCTGCCAG
TGGCGATAAGTCGTGTCTTACCGGGTTGGACTCAAGACGATAGTTACCGGATAAGGCGCAGCGGTCGGGC
TGAACGGGGGGTTCGTGCACACAGCCCAGCTTGGAGCGAACGACCTACACCGAACTGAGATACCTACAGC
GTGAGCTATGAGAAAGCGCCACGCTTCCCGAAGGGAGAAAGGCGGACAGGTATCCGGTAAGCGGCAGGGT
CGGAACAGGAGAGCGCACGAGGGAGCTTCCAGGGGGAAACGCCTGGTATCTTTATAGTCCTGTCGGGTTT
CGCCACCTCTGACTTGAGCGTCGATTTTTGTGATGCTCGTCAGGGGGGCGGAGCCTATGGAAAAACGCCA
GCAACGCGGCCTTTTTACGGTTCCTGGCCTTTTGCTGGCCTTTTGCTCACATGTTCTTTCCTGCGTTATC
CCCTGATTCTGTGGATAACCGTATTACCGCCTTTGAGTGAGCTGATACCGCTCGCCGCAGCCGAACGACC
GAGCGCAGCGAGTCAGTGAGCGAGGAAGCGGAAGAGCGCCTGATGCGGTATTTTCTCCTTACGCATCTGT
GCGGTATTTCACACCGCAATGGTGCACTCTCAGTACAATCTGCTCTGATGCCGCATAGTTAAGCCAGTAT
ACACTCCGCTATCGCTACGTGACTGGGTCATGGCTGCGCCCCGACACCCGCCAACACCCGCTGACGCGCC
CTGACGGGCTTGTCTGCTCCCGGCATCCGCTTACAGACAAGCTGTGACCGTCTCCGGGAGCTGCATGTGT
CAGAGGTTTTCACCGTCATCACCGAAACGCGCGAGGCAGCTGCGGTAAAGCTCATCAGCGTGGTCGTGAA
GCGATTCACAGATGTCTGCCTGTTCATCCGCGTCCAGCTCGTTGAGTTTCTCCAGAAGCGTTAATGTCTG
GCTTCTGATAAAGCGGGCCATGTTAAGGGCGGTTTTTTCCTGTTTGGTCACTGATGCCTCCGTGTAAGGG
GGATTTCTGTTCATGGGGGTAATGATACCGATGAAACGAGAGAGGATGCTCACGATACGGGTTACTGATG
ATGAACATGCCCGGTTACTGGAACGTTGTGAGGGTAAACAACTGGCGGTATGGATGCGGCGGGACCAGAG
AAAAATCACTCAGGGTCAATGCCAGCGCTTCGTTAATACAGATGTAGGTGTTCCACAGGGTAGCCAGCAG
CATCCTGCGATGCAGATCCGGAACATAATGGTGCAGGGCGCTGACTTCCGCGTTTCCAGACTTTACGAAA
CACGGAAACCGAAGACCATTCATGTTGTTGCTCAGGTCGCAGACGTTTTGCAGCAGCAGTCGCTTCACGT
TCGCTCGCGTATCGGTGATTCATTCTGCTAACCAGTAAGGCAACCCCGCCAGCCTAGCCGGGTCCTCAAC
GACAGGAGCACGATCATGCGCACCCGTGGGGCCGCCATGCCGGCGATAATGGCCTGCTTCTCGCCGAAAC
GTTTGGTGGCGGGACCAGTGACGAAGGCTTGAGCGAGGGCGTGCAAGATTCCGAATACCGCAAGCGACAG
GCCGATCATCGTCGCGCTCCAGCGAAAGCGGTCCTCGCCGAAAATGACCCAGAGCGCTGCCGGCACCTGT
CCTACGAGTTGCATGATAAAGAAGACAGTCATAAGTGCGGCGACGATAGTCATGCCCCGCGCCCACCGGA
AGGAGCTGACTGGGTTGAAGGCTCTCAAGGGCATCGGTCGAGATCCCGGTGCCTAATGAGTGAGCTAACT
TACATTAATTGCGTTGCGCTCACTGCCCGCTTTCCAGTCGGGAAACCTGTCGTGCCAGCTGCATTAATGA
ATCGGCCAACGCGCGGGGAGAGGCGGTTTGCGTATTGGGCGCCAGGGTGGTTTTTCTTTTCACCAGTGAG
ACGGGCAACAGCTGATTGCCCTTCACCGCCTGGCCCTGAGAGAGTTGCAGCAAGCGGTCCACGCTGGTTT
GCCCCAGCAGGCGAAAATCCTGTTTGATGGTGGTTAACGGCGGGATATAACATGAGCTGTCTTCGGTATC
GTCGTATCCCACTACCGAGATATCCGCACCAACGCGCAGCCCGGACTCGGTAATGGCGCGCATTGCGCCC
AGCGCCATCTGATCGTTGGCAACCAGCATCGCAGTGGGAACGATGCCCTCATTCAGCATTTGCATGGTTT
GTTGAAAACCGGACATGGCACTCCAGTCGCCTTCCCGTTCCGCTATCGGCTGAATTTGATTGCGAGTGAG
ATATTTATGCCAGCCAGCCAGACGCAGACGCGCCGAGACAGAACTTAATGGGCCCGCTAACAGCGCGATT
TGCTGGTGACCCAATGCGACCAGATGCTCCACGCCCAGTCGCGTACCGTCTTCATGGGAGAAAATAATAC
TGTTGATGGGTGTCTGGTCAGAGACATCAAGAAATAACGCCGGAACATTAGTGCAGGCAGCTTCCACAGC
AATGGCATCCTGGTCATCCAGCGGATAGTTAATGATCAGCCCACTGACGCGTTGCGCGAGAAGATTGTGC
ACCGCCGCTTTACAGGCTTCGACGCCGCTTCGTTCTACCATCGACACCACCACGCTGGCACCCAGTTGAT
CGGCGCGAGATTTAATCGCCGCGACAATTTGCGACGGCGCGTGCAGGGCCAGACTGGAGGTGGCAACGCC
AATCAGCAACGACTGTTTGCCCGCCAGTTGTTGTGCCACGCGGTTGGGAATGTAATTCAGCTCCGCCATC
GCCGCTTCCACTTTTTCCCGCGTTTTCGCAGAAACGTGGCTGGCCTGGTTCACCACGCGGGAAACGGTCT
GATAAGAGACACCGGCATACTCTGCGACATCGTATAACGTTACTGGTTTCACATTCACCACCCTGAATTG
ACTCTCTTCCGGGCGCTATCATGCCATACCGCGAAAGGTTTTGCGCCATTCGATGGTGTCCGGGATCTCG
ACGCTCTCCCTTATGCGACTCCTGCATTAGGAAGCAGCCCAGTAGTAGGTTGAGGCCGTTGAGCACCGCC
GCCGCAAGGAATGGTGCATGCAAGGAGATGGCGCCCAACAGTCCCCCGGCCACGGGGCCTGCCACCATAC
CCACGCCGAAACAAGCGCTCATGAGCCCGAAGTGGCGAGCCCGATCTTCCCCATCGGTGATGTCGGCGAT
ATAGGCGCCAGCAACCGCACCTGTGGCGCCGGTGATGCCGGCCACGATGCGTCCGGCGTAGAGGATCGAG
ATCTCGATCCCGCGAAAT
