>Addgene plasmid #139755 | TBXTA-c006 | depositor partial sequence | sequence record 270479 | Expressed ORF
CCATGGGCGAACTGCGTGTGGGTCTGGAAGAAAGCGAACTGTGGCTGCGCTTTAAAGAGCTGACCAACGA
AATGATCGTGACCAAAAACGGCCGCCGCATGTTTCCTGTGCTGAAAGTTAACGTGAGCGGCCTGGACCCG
AACGCCATGTACAGCTTCCTGCTGGATTTCGTTGCCGCAGATAACCACCGCTGGAAGTATGTGAACGGCG
AATGGGTGCCGGGTGGCAAACCGGAACCGCAGGCACCTAGCTGCGTGTATATCCACCCGGATAGCCCTAA
CTTCGGTGCCCATTGGATGAAAGCCCCGGTGAGCTTCAGCAAGGTGAAGCTGACCAACAAACTGAACGGC
GGCGGCCAAATCATGCTGAACAGCTTACATAAATATGAACCTCGCATCCACATTGTGCGTGTGGGCGACC
CGCAACGTATGATCACCAGCCATTGCTTCCCGGAGACACAGTTCATTGCCGTTACCGCCTACCAGAACGA
GGAAATTACCGCACTGAAAATTAAATACAACCCTTTTGCAAAAGCCTTCTTAGATGCCAAAGAGCGCAGC
CACCACCACCATCATCACTAATGAGGATCC
